Addgene plasmid #75546: DYRK3 gRNA (BRDN0001145321)
Purpose: 3rd generation lentiviral gRNA plasmid targeting human DYRK3
Depositing lab: John Doench & David Root. Depositing organization: Broad Institute. Publication: Optimized sgRNA design to maximize activity and minimize off-target effects of CRISPR-Cas9. Doench JG, Fusi N, Sullender M, Hegde M, Vaimberg EW, Donovan KF, Smith I, Tothova Z, Wilen C, Orchard R, Virgin HW, Listgarten J, Root DE. Nat Biotechnol. 2016 Jan 18. doi: 10.1038/nbt.3437. PubMed 26780180.
Backbone
  Vector backbone: lentiGuide-Puro
  Backbone manufacturer: Zhang Lab (Addgene plasmid # 52963)
  Vector type: Mammalian Expression, Lentiviral, CRISPR
  Selectable markers: Puromycin
Growth in bacteria
  Bacterial resistance: Ampicillin, 100 μg/mL
  Growth temperature: 37°C
  Growth strain: DH5alpha
  Copy number: High Copy
Gene/Insert
  Gene/Insert name: DYRK3 (alt names: DYRK3; NM_001004023.1)
  gRNA/shRNA sequence: TTGGTGGTCCCAATAATGGA
  Species: H. sapiens (human)
  Entrez Gene: DYRK3 (a.k.a. DYRK5, RED, REDK, hYAK3-2)
  Promoter: hU6
  Cloning method: Unknown
  Sequencing primers: 5′ U6-F; 3′ pS2-R
Terms and licenses: Academic/Nonprofit Terms; Industry Terms: Not Available to Industry
Depositor comments: The gRNA was designed to target the following Genbank reference sequence(s): NM_001004023.1,NM_003582.2. Note that this plasmid does NOT contain Cas9. It should be used in conjunction with lentiCas9-Blast (Addgene #52962) or otherwise with cell lines already expressing Cas9. Browse the full kinome gRNA library at http://www.addgene.org/pooled-library/broadgpp-human-kinome/ or visit http://www.broadinstitute.org/rnai/public/ for detailed protocols and information.
How to cite: DYRK3 gRNA (BRDN0001145321) was a gift from John Doench & David Root (Addgene plasmid # 75546 ; http://n2t.net/addgene:75546 ; RRID:Addgene_75546)
