[The description below was written by a language model from this plasmid's Addgene catalogue record and pLannotate feature annotations shown in this document.]
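Description:
DYRK3 gRNA (BRDN0001145321) is a third-generation lentiviral guide RNA plasmid built on the lentiGuide-Puro backbone and designed to target the human DYRK3 kinase gene for CRISPR-Cas9 editing. It belongs to a human kinome gRNA collection and is about 8.3 kb. In bacteria it is maintained at high copy through a ColE1/pUC-type origin with ampicillin selection (AmpR). An f1 origin and remnants of a lac/T7/T3 cloning region are carried over from the backbone.

The lentiviral cassette is transcribed from an RSV promoter fused to a truncated HIV-1 5' LTR, which makes genomic RNA production Tat-independent. It is followed by the Ψ packaging signal with a partial gag sequence, the RRE for Rev-dependent nuclear export, and a cPPT/CTS that aids nuclear import of the provirus. The cassette ends in a self-inactivating ΔU3 3' LTR. Within it, a human U6 RNA polymerase III promoter drives the DYRK3-specific 20-nt spacer fused to the Streptococcus pyogenes gRNA scaffold. Downstream, the EF-1α core promoter with its intron A expresses puromycin N-acetyltransferase, allowing selection of transduced mammalian cells, and a WPRE enhances transcript expression. An SV40 poly(A) signal and SV40 origin lie outside the 3' LTR.

The plasmid does not encode Cas9, so it must be paired with a separate Cas9 expression vector or used in cells that already express Cas9. Its typical use is packaging into lentivirus with helper plasmids to deliver the guide stably and disrupt DYRK3 in human cells. According to the depositor, the guide was designed against two DYRK3 reference transcripts.
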