Features (pLannotate 1.2.2; 29 found; start..end, strand, type, name):
     14..80      +  CDS            small t antigen (fragment): SV40 (simian virus 40) small t antigen
    106..317     +  promoter       EF-1α core promoter: core promoter for human elongation factor EF-1α
    318..1256    +  intron         EF-1α intron A: intron upstream of the start codon of human EF-1α
   1278..1877    +  CDS            PuroR (fragment): puromycin N-acetyltransferase; pac from Streptomyces; confers resistance to puromycin
   1893..2481    +  misc_feature   WPRE: woodchuck hepatitis virus posttranscriptional regulatory element
   2532..2551    +  misc_feature   cPPT/CTS (fragment): central polypurine tract and central termination sequence of HIV-1
   2553..2786    +  LTR            3' LTR (ΔU3): self-inactivating 3' long terminal repeat (LTR) from HIV-1
   2864..2985    +  polyA_signal   SV40 poly(A) signal: SV40 polyadenylation signal
   3025..3160    +  rep_origin     SV40 ori: SV40 origin of replication
   3181..3199    -  promoter       T7 promoter: promoter for bacteriophage T7 RNA polymerase
   3207..3362    +  CDS            lacZα (fragment): LacZα fragment of β-galactosidase; lacZ fragment
   3367..3795    +  rep_origin     f1 ori (sequence partly withheld): f1 bacteriophage origin of replication; arrow indicates direction of (+) strand synthesis
   3848..3952    +  promoter       AmpR promoter: bla
   3953..4813    +  CDS            AmpR: β-lactamase; bla; confers resistance to ampicillin, carbenicillin, and related antibiotics
   4984..5572    +  rep_origin     ori: high-copy-number ColE1/pMB1/pBR322/pUC origin of replication
   5755..5847    +  CDS            lacI (fragment): lac repressor; lacI; The lac repressor binds to the lac operator to inhibit transcription in E. coli. This inhibition can be relieved by adding lactose or isopropyl-β-D-thiogalactopyranoside (IPTG).
   5860..5881    +  protein_bind   CAP binding site: CAP binding activates transcription in the presence of cAMP. E. coli catabolite activator protein
   5896..5926    +  promoter       lac promoter: promoter for the E. coli lac operon
   5934..5950    +  protein_bind   lac operator: The lac repressor binds to the lac operator to inhibit transcription in E. coli. This inhibition can be relieved by adding lactose or isopropyl-β-D-thiogalactopyranoside (IPTG). lac repressor encoded by lacI
   5995..6013    +  promoter       T3 promoter: promoter for bacteriophage T3 RNA polymerase
   6041..6267    +  promoter       RSV promoter: Rous sarcoma virus enhancer/promoter
   6268..6448    +  LTR            5' LTR (truncated): truncated 5' long terminal repeat (LTR) from HIV-1
   6495..6620    +  misc_feature   HIV-1 Ψ: packaging signal of human immunodeficiency virus type 1
   6604..6967    +  CDS            HIV-1 gag (fragment): gag protein from human immunodeficiency virus 1; gag
   7113..7346    +  misc_feature   RRE: The Rev response element (RRE) of HIV-1 allows for Rev-dependent mRNA export from the nucleus to the cytoplasm.
   7723..7749    +  CDS            Rev (fragment): human immunodeficiency virus 1 (HIV-1) Rev protein; rev; enhances nuclear export of unspliced and incompletely spliced viral mRNAs
   7753..7993    +  promoter       U6 promoter: RNA polymerase III promoter for human U6 snRNA
   8023..8098    +  misc_RNA       gRNA scaffold: guide RNA scaffold for the Streptococcus pyogenes CRISPR/Cas9 system
   8154..8271    +  misc_feature   cPPT/CTS: central polypurine tract and central termination sequence of HIV-1
>Addgene plasmid #75546 | DYRK3 gRNA (BRDN0001145321) | addgene full sequence | sequence record 184094 | Addgene Assembled Sequence
CCCGGGTGCAAAGATGGATAAAGTTTTAAACAGAGAGGAATCTTTGCAGCTAATGGACCTTCTAGGTCTT
GAAAGGAGTGGGAATTGGCTCCGGTGCCCGTCAGTGGGCAGAGCGCACATCGCCCACAGTCCCCGAGAAG
TTGGGGGGAGGGGTCGGCAATTGATCCGGTGCCTAGAGAAGGTGGCGCGGGGTAAACTGGGAAAGTGATG
TCGTGTACTGGCTCCGCCTTTTTCCCGAGGGTGGGGGAGAACCGTATATAAGTGCAGTAGTCGCCGTGAA
CGTTCTTTTTCGCAACGGGTTTGCCGCCAGAACACAGGTAAGTGCCGTGTGTGGTTCCCGCGGGCCTGGC
CTCTTTACGGGTTATGGCCCTTGCGTGCCTTGAATTACTTCCACCTGGCTGCAGTACGTGATTCTTGATC
CCGAGCTTCGGGTTGGAAGTGGGTGGGAGAGTTCGAGGCCTTGCGCTTAAGGAGCCCCTTCGCCTCGTGC
TTGAGTTGAGGCCTGGCCTGGGCGCTGGGGCCGCCGCGTGCGAATCTGGTGGCACCTTCGCGCCTGTCTC
GCTGCTTTCGATAAGTCTCTAGCCATTTAAAATTTTTGATGACCTGCTGCGACGCTTTTTTTCTGGCAAG
ATAGTCTTGTAAATGCGGGCCAAGATCTGCACACTGGTATTTCGGTTTTTGGGGCCGCGGGCGGCGACGG
GGCCCGTGCGTCCCAGCGCACATGTTCGGCGAGGCGGGGCCTGCGAGCGCGGCCACCGAGAATCGGACGG
GGGTAGTCTCAAGCTGGCCGGCCTGCTCTGGTGCCTGGCCTCGCGCCGCCGTGTATCGCCCCGCCCTGGG
CGGCAAGGCTGGCCCGGTCGGCACCAGTTGCGTGAGCGGAAAGATGGCCGCTTCCCGGCCCTGCTGCAGG
GAGCTCAAAATGGAGGACGCGGCGCTCGGGAGAGCGGGCGGGTGAGTCACCCACACAAAGGAAAAGGGCC
TTTCCGTCCTCAGCCGTCGCTTCATGTGACTCCACGGAGTACCGGGCGCCGTCCAGGCACCTCGATTAGT
TCTCGAGCTTTTGGAGTACGTCGTCTTTAGGTTGGGGGGAGGGGTTTTATGCGATGGAGTTTCCCCACAC
TGAGTGGGTGGAGACTGAAGTTAGGCCAGCTTGGCACTTGATGTAATTCTCCTTGGAATTTGCCCTTTTT
GAGTTTGGATCTTGGTTCATTCTCAAGCCTCAGACAGTGGTTCAAAGTTTTTTTCTTCCATTTCAGGTGT
CGTGACGTACGGCCACCATGACCGAGTACAAGCCCACGGTGCGCCTCGCCACCCGCGACGACGTCCCCAG
GGCCGTACGCACCCTCGCCGCCGCGTTCGCCGACTACCCCGCCACGCGCCACACCGTCGATCCGGACCGC
CACATCGAGCGGGTCACCGAGCTGCAAGAACTCTTCCTCACGCGCGTCGGGCTCGACATCGGCAAGGTGT
GGGTCGCGGACGACGGCGCCGCCGTGGCGGTCTGGACCACGCCGGAGAGCGTCGAAGCGGGGGCGGTGTT
CGCCGAGATCGGCCCGCGCATGGCCGAGTTGAGCGGTTCCCGGCTGGCCGCGCAGCAACAGATGGAAGGC
CTCCTGGCGCCGCACCGGCCCAAGGAGCCCGCGTGGTTCCTGGCCACCGTCGGAGTCTCGCCCGACCACC
AGGGCAAGGGTCTGGGCAGCGCCGTCGTGCTCCCCGGAGTGGAGGCGGCCGAGCGCGCCGGGGTGCCCGC
CTTCCTGGAGACCTCCGCGCCCCGCAACCTCCCCTTCTACGAGCGGCTCGGCTTCACCGTCACCGCCGAC
GTCGAGGTGCCCGAAGGACCGCGCACCTGGTGCATGACCCGCAAGCCCGGTGCCTGAACGCGTTAAGTCG
ACAATCAACCTCTGGATTACAAAATTTGTGAAAGATTGACTGGTATTCTTAACTATGTTGCTCCTTTTAC
GCTATGTGGATACGCTGCTTTAATGCCTTTGTATCATGCTATTGCTTCCCGTATGGCTTTCATTTTCTCC
TCCTTGTATAAATCCTGGTTGCTGTCTCTTTATGAGGAGTTGTGGCCCGTTGTCAGGCAACGTGGCGTGG
TGTGCACTGTGTTTGCTGACGCAACCCCCACTGGTTGGGGCATTGCCACCACCTGTCAGCTCCTTTCCGG
GACTTTCGCTTTCCCCCTCCCTATTGCCACGGCGGAACTCATCGCCGCCTGCCTTGCCCGCTGCTGGACA
GGGGCTCGGCTGTTGGGCACTGACAATTCCGTGGTGTTGTCGGGGAAATCATCGTCCTTTCCTTGGCTGC
TCGCCTGTGTTGCCACCTGGATTCTGCGCGGGACGTCCTTCTGCTACGTCCCTTCGGCCCTCAATCCAGC
GGACCTTCCTTCCCGCGGCCTGCTGCCGGCTCTGCGGCCTCTTCCGCGTCTTCGCCTTCGCCCTCAGACG
AGTCGGATCTCCCTTTGGGCCGCCTCCCCGCGTCGACTTTAAGACCAATGACTTACAAGGCAGCTGTAGA
TCTTAGCCACTTTTTAAAAGAAAAGGGGGGACTGGAAGGGCTAATTCACTCCCAACGAAGACAAGATCTG
CTTTTTGCTTGTACTGGGTCTCTCTGGTTAGACCAGATCTGAGCCTGGGAGCTCTCTGGCTAACTAGGGA
ACCCACTGCTTAAGCCTCAATAAAGCTTGCCTTGAGTGCTTCAAGTAGTGTGTGCCCGTCTGTTGTGTGA
CTCTGGTAACTAGAGATCCCTCAGACCCTTTTAGTCAGTGTGGAAAATCTCTAGCAGTACGTATAGTAGT
TCATGTCATCTTATTATTCAGTATTTATAACTTGCAAAGAAATGAATATCAGAGAGTGAGAGGAACTTGT
TTATTGCAGCTTATAATGGTTACAAATAAAGCAATAGCATCACAAATTTCACAAATAAAGCATTTTTTTC
ACTGCATTCTAGTTGTGGTTTGTCCAAACTCATCAATGTATCTTATCATGTCTGGCTCTAGCTATCCCGC
CCCTAACTCCGCCCATCCCGCCCCTAACTCCGCCCAGTTCCGCCCATTCTCCGCCCCATGGCTGACTAAT
TTTTTTTATTTATGCAGAGGCCGAGGCCGCCTCGGCCTCTGAGCTATTCCAGAAGTAGTGAGGAGGCTTT
TTTGGAGGCCTAGGGACGTACCCAATTCGCCCTATAGTGAGTCGTATTACGCGCGCTCACTGGCCGTCGT
TTTACAACGTCGTGACTGGGAAAACCCTGGCGTTACCCAACTTAATCGCCTTGCAGCACATCCCCCTTTC
GCCAGCTGGCGTAATAGCGAAGAGGCCCGCACCGATCGCCCTTCCCAACAGTTGCGCAGCCTGAATGGCG
AATGGG
[124 nt withheld, positions 3367-3490]
C
[91 nt withheld, positions 3492-3582]
A
[49 nt withheld, positions 3584-3632]
CCTTTGACGTTGGAGTCCACGTTCTTT
[37 nt withheld, positions 3660-3696]
ACCCTATCTCGGTCTATTCTTTTGATTTATAAGGGATTTTGCCGATTTCGGCCTATTGGTTAAAAAATGA
GCTGATTTAACAAAAATTTAACGCGAATTTTAACAAAATATTAACGCTTACAATTTAGGTGGCACTTTTC
GGGGAAATGTGCGCGGAACCCCTATTTGTTTATTTTTCTAAATACATTCAAATATGTATCCGCTCATGAG
ACAATAACCCTGATAAATGCTTCAATAATATTGAAAAAGGAAGAGTATGAGTATTCAACATTTCCGTGTC
GCCCTTATTCCCTTTTTTGCGGCATTTTGCCTTCCTGTTTTTGCTCACCCAGAAACGCTGGTGAAAGTAA
AAGATGCTGAAGATCAGTTGGGTGCACGAGTGGGTTACATCGAACTGGATCTCAACAGCGGTAAGATCCT
TGAGAGTTTTCGCCCCGAAGAACGTTTTCCAATGATGAGCACTTTTAAAGTTCTGCTATGTGGCGCGGTA
TTATCCCGTATTGACGCCGGGCAAGAGCAACTCGGTCGCCGCATACACTATTCTCAGAATGACTTGGTTG
AGTACTCACCAGTCACAGAAAAGCATCTTACGGATGGCATGACAGTAAGAGAATTATGCAGTGCTGCCAT
AACCATGAGTGATAACACTGCGGCCAACTTACTTCTGACAACGATCGGAGGACCGAAGGAGCTAACCGCT
TTTTTGCACAACATGGGGGATCATGTAACTCGCCTTGATCGTTGGGAACCGGAGCTGAATGAAGCCATAC
CAAACGACGAGCGTGACACCACGATGCCTGTAGCAATGGCAACAACGTTGCGCAAACTATTAACTGGCGA
ACTACTTACTCTAGCTTCCCGGCAACAATTAATAGACTGGATGGAGGCGGATAAAGTTGCAGGACCACTT
CTGCGCTCGGCCCTTCCGGCTGGCTGGTTTATTGCTGATAAATCTGGAGCCGGTGAGCGTGGGTCTCGCG
GTATCATTGCAGCACTGGGGCCAGATGGTAAGCCCTCCCGTATCGTAGTTATCTACACGACGGGGAGTCA
GGCAACTATGGATGAACGAAATAGACAGATCGCTGAGATAGGTGCCTCACTGATTAAGCATTGGTAACTG
TCAGACCAAGTTTACTCATATATACTTTAGATTGATTTAAAACTTCATTTTTAATTTAAAAGGATCTAGG
TGAAGATCCTTTTTGATAATCTCATGACCAAAATCCCTTAACGTGAGTTTTCGTTCCACTGAGCGTCAGA
CCCCGTAGAAAAGATCAAAGGATCTTCTTGAGATCCTTTTTTTCTGCGCGTAATCTGCTGCTTGCAAACA
AAAAAACCACCGCTACCAGCGGTGGTTTGTTTGCCGGATCAAGAGCTACCAACTCTTTTTCCGAAGGTAA
CTGGCTTCAGCAGAGCGCAGATACCAAATACTGTTCTTCTAGTGTAGCCGTAGTTAGGCCACCACTTCAA
GAACTCTGTAGCACCGCCTACATACCTCGCTCTGCTAATCCTGTTACCAGTGGCTGCTGCCAGTGGCGAT
AAGTCGTGTCTTACCGGGTTGGACTCAAGACGATAGTTACCGGATAAGGCGCAGCGGTCGGGCTGAACGG
GGGGTTCGTGCACACAGCCCAGCTTGGAGCGAACGACCTACACCGAACTGAGATACCTACAGCGTGAGCT
ATGAGAAAGCGCCACGCTTCCCGAAGGGAGAAAGGCGGACAGGTATCCGGTAAGCGGCAGGGTCGGAACA
GGAGAGCGCACGAGGGAGCTTCCAGGGGGAAACGCCTGGTATCTTTATAGTCCTGTCGGGTTTCGCCACC
TCTGACTTGAGCGTCGATTTTTGTGATGCTCGTCAGGGGGGCGGAGCCTATGGAAAAACGCCAGCAACGC
GGCCTTTTTACGGTTCCTGGCCTTTTGCTGGCCTTTTGCTCACATGTTCTTTCCTGCGTTATCCCCTGAT
TCTGTGGATAACCGTATTACCGCCTTTGAGTGAGCTGATACCGCTCGCCGCAGCCGAACGACCGAGCGCA
GCGAGTCAGTGAGCGAGGAAGCGGAAGAGCGCCCAATACGCAAACCGCCTCTCCCCGCGCGTTGGCCGAT
TCATTAATGCAGCTGGCACGACAGGTTTCCCGACTGGAAAGCGGGCAGTGAGCGCAACGCAATTAATGTG
AGTTAGCTCACTCATTAGGCACCCCAGGCTTTACACTTTATGCTTCCGGCTCGTATGTTGTGTGGAATTG
TGAGCGGATAACAATTTCACACAGGAAACAGCTATGACCATGATTACGCCAAGCGCGCAATTAACCCTCA
CTAAAGGGAACAAAAGCTGGAGCTGCAAGCTTAATGTAGTCTTATGCAATACTCTTGTAGTCTTGCAACA
TGGTAACGATGAGTTAGCAACATGCCTTACAAGGAGAGAAAAAGCACCGTGCATGCCGATTGGTGGAAGT
AAGGTGGTACGATCGTGCCTTATTAGGAAGGCAACAGACGGGTCTGACATGGATTGGACGAACCACTGAA
TTGCCGCATTGCAGAGATATTGTATTTAAGTGCCTAGCTCGATACATAAACGGGTCTCTCTGGTTAGACC
AGATCTGAGCCTGGGAGCTCTCTGGCTAACTAGGGAACCCACTGCTTAAGCCTCAATAAAGCTTGCCTTG
AGTGCTTCAAGTAGTGTGTGCCCGTCTGTTGTGTGACTCTGGTAACTAGAGATCCCTCAGACCCTTTTAG
TCAGTGTGGAAAATCTCTAGCAGTGGCGCCCGAACAGGGACTTGAAAGCGAAAGGGAAACCAGAGGAGCT
CTCTCGACGCAGGACTCGGCTTGCTGAAGCGCGCACGGCAAGAGGCGAGGGGCGGCGACTGGTGAGTACG
CCAAAAATTTTGACTAGCGGAGGCTAGAAGGAGAGAGATGGGTGCGAGAGCGTCAGTATTAAGCGGGGGA
GAATTAGATCGCGATGGGAAAAAATTCGGTTAAGGCCAGGGGGAAAGAAAAAATATAAATTAAAACATAT
AGTATGGGCAAGCAGGGAGCTAGAACGATTCGCAGTTAATCCTGGCCTGTTAGAAACATCAGAAGGCTGT
AGACAAATACTGGGACAGCTACAACCATCCCTTCAGACAGGATCAGAAGAACTTAGATCATTATATAATA
CAGTAGCAACCCTCTATTGTGTGCATCAAAGGATAGAGATAAAAGACACCAAGGAAGCTTTAGACAAGAT
AGAGGAAGAGCAAAACAAAAGTAAGACCACCGCACAGCAAGCGGCCGCTGATCTTCAGACCTGGAGGAGG
AGATATGAGGGACAATTGGAGAAGTGAATTATATAAATATAAAGTAGTAAAAATTGAACCATTAGGAGTA
GCACCCACCAAGGCAAAGAGAAGAGTGGTGCAGAGAGAAAAAAGAGCAGTGGGAATAGGAGCTTTGTTCC
TTGGGTTCTTGGGAGCAGCAGGAAGCACTATGGGCGCAGCGTCAATGACGCTGACGGTACAGGCCAGACA
ATTATTGTCTGGTATAGTGCAGCAGCAGAACAATTTGCTGAGGGCTATTGAGGCGCAACAGCATCTGTTG
CAACTCACAGTCTGGGGCATCAAGCAGCTCCAGGCAAGAATCCTGGCTGTGGAAAGATACCTAAAGGATC
AACAGCTCCTGGGGATTTGGGGTTGCTCTGGAAAACTCATTTGCACCACTGCTGTGCCTTGGAATGCTAG
TTGGAGTAATAAATCTCTGGAACAGATTTGGAATCACACGACCTGGATGGAGTGGGACAGAGAAATTAAC
AATTACACAAGCTTAATACACTCCTTAATTGAAGAATCGCAAAACCAGCAAGAAAAGAATGAACAAGAAT
TATTGGAATTAGATAAATGGGCAAGTTTGTGGAATTGGTTTAACATAACAAATTGGCTGTGGTATATAAA
ATTATTCATAATGATAGTAGGAGGCTTGGTAGGTTTAAGAATAGTTTTTGCTGTACTTTCTATAGTGAAT
AGAGTTAGGCAGGGATATTCACCATTATCGTTTCAGACCCACCTCCCAACCCCGAGGGGACCCAGAGAGG
GCCTATTTCCCATGATTCCTTCATATTTGCATATACGATACAAGGCTGTTAGAGAGATAATTAGAATTAA
TTTGACTGTAAACACAAAGATATTAGTACAAAATACGTGACGTAGAAAGTAATAATTTCTTGGGTAGTTT
GCAGTTTTAAAATTATGTTTTAAAATGGACTATCATATGCTTACCGTAACTTGAAAGTATTTCGATTTCT
TGGCTTTATATATCTTGTGGAAAGGACGAAACACCGTTGGTGGTCCCAATAATGGAGTTTTAGAGCTAGA
AATAGCAAGTTAAAATAAGGCTAGTCCGTTATCAACTTGAAAAAGTGGCACCGAGTCGGTGCTTTTTTAA
GCTTGGCGTAACTAGATCTTGAGACAAATGGCAGTATTCATCCACAATTTTAAAAGAAAAGGGGGGATTG
GGGGGTACAGTGCAGGGGAAAGAATAGTAGACATAATAGCAACAGACATACAAACTAAAGAATTACAAAA
ACAAATTACAAAAATTCAAAATTTTCGGGTTTATTACAGGGACAGCAGAGATCCACTTTGGCGCCGGCTC
GAGGGGG
