>Addgene plasmid #75546 | DYRK3 gRNA (BRDN0001145321) | depositor partial sequence | sequence record 143006 | Target Sequence
TTGGTGGTCCCAATAATGGA
