>Addgene plasmid #75546 | DYRK3 gRNA (BRDN0001145321) | addgene partial sequence | sequence record 184093 | hU6-F
AAGTAATAATTTCTTGGGTAGTTTGCAGTTTTAAAATTATGTTTTAAAATGGACTATCATATGCTTACCG
TAACTTGAAAGTATTTCGATTTCTTGGCTTTATATATCTTGTGGAAAGGACGAAACACCGTTGGTGGTCC
CAATAATGGAGTTTTAGAGCTAGAAATAGCAAGTTAAAATAAGGCTAGTCCGTTATCAACTTGAAAAAGT
GGCACCGAGTCGGTGCTTTTTTAAGCTTGGCGTAACTAGATCTTGAGACAAATGGCAGTATTCATCCACA
ATTTTAAAAGAAAAGGGGGGATTGGGGGGTACAGTGCAGGGGAAAGAATAGTAGACATAATAGCAACAGA
CATACAAACTAAAGAATTACAAAAACAAATTACAAAAATTCAAAATTTTCGGGTTTATTACAGGGACAGC
AGAGATCCACTTTGGCGCCGGCTCGAGGGGGCCCGGGTGCAAAGATGGATAAAGTTTTAAACAGAGAGGA
ATCTTTGCAGCTAATGGACCTTCTAGGTCTTGAAAGGAGTGGGAATTGGCTCCGGTGCCCGTCAGTGGGC
AGAGCGCACA
